>Addgene plasmid #62130 | pMuLE ENTR U6 stuffer sgRNA scaffold L5-L2 | depositor full sequence | sequence record 112707 | pMuLE ENTR U6 stuffer sgRNA scaffold L5-L2 sequence 3673 bps
GATCAAGAACCTGCTGACGTTTTAGAGCTAGAAATAGCAAGTTAAAATAAGGCTAGTCCGTTATCAACTT
GAAAAAGTGGCACCGAGTCGGTGCTTTTTTTGAATTCGTACCCAGCTTTCTTGTACAAAGTTGGCATTAT
AAGAAAGCATTGCTTATCAATTTGTTGCAACGAACAGGTCACTATCAGTCAAAATAAAATCATTATTTGC
CATCCAGCTGCAGGGCGGCCGCGATATCCCCTATAGTGAGTCGTATTACATGGTCATAGCTGTTTCCTGG
CAGCTCTGGCCCGTGTCTCAAAATCTCTGATGTTACATTGCACAAGATAAAAATATATCATCATGAACAA
TAAAACTGTCTGCTTACATAAACAGTAATACAAGGGGTGTTATGAGCCATATTCAACGGGAAACGTCGAG
GCCGCGATTAAATTCCAACATGGATGCTGATTTATATGGGTATAAATGGGCTCGCGATAATGTCGGGCAA
TCAGGTGCGACAATCTATCGCTTGTATGGGAAGCCCGATGCGCCAGAGTTGTTTCTGAAACATGGCAAAG
GTAGCGTTGCCAATGATGTTACAGATGAGATGGTCAGACTAAACTGGCTGACGGAATTTATGCCTCTTCC
GACCATCAAGCATTTTATCCGTACTCCTGATGATGCATGGTTACTCACCACTGCGATCCCCGGAAAAACA
GCATTCCAGGTATTAGAAGAATATCCTGATTCAGGTGAAAATATTGTTGATGCGCTGGCAGTGTTCCTGC
GCCGGTTGCATTCGATTCCTGTTTGTAATTGTCCTTTTAACAGCGATCGCGTATTTCGTCTCGCTCAGGC
GCAATCACGAATGAATAACGGTTTGGTTGATGCGAGTGATTTTGATGACGAGCGTAATGGCTGGCCTGTT
GAACAAGTCTGGAAAGAAATGCATAAACTTTTGCCATTCTCACCGGATTCAGTCGTCACTCATGGTGATT
TCTCACTTGATAACCTTATTTTTGACGAGGGGAAATTAATAGGTTGTATTGATGTTGGACGAGTCGGAAT
CGCAGACCGATACCAGGATCTTGCCATCCTATGGAACTGCCTCGGTGAGTTTTCTCCTTCATTACAGAAA
CGGCTTTTTCAAAAATATGGTATTGATAATCCTGATATGAATAAATTGCAGTTTCATTTGATGCTCGATG
AGTTTTTCTAATCAGAATTGGTTAATTGGTTGTAACACTGGCAGAGCATTACGCTGACTTGACGGGACGG
CGCAAGCTCATGACCAAAATCCCTTAACGTGAGTTACGCGTCGTTCCACTGAGCGTCAGACCCCGTAGAA
AAGATCAAAGGATCTTCTTGAGATCCTTTTTTTCTGCGCGTAATCTGCTGCTTGCAAACAAAAAAACCAC
CGCTACCAGCGGTGGTTTGTTTGCCGGATCAAGAGCTACCAACTCTTTTTCCGAAGGTAACTGGCTTCAG
CAGAGCGCAGATACCAAATACTGTTCTTCTAGTGTAGCCGTAGTTAGGCCACCACTTCAAGAACTCTGTA
GCACCGCCTACATACCTCGCTCTGCTAATCCTGTTACCAGTGGCTGCTGCCAGTGGCGATAAGTCGTGTC
TTACCGGGTTGGACTCAAGACGATAGTTACCGGATAAGGCGCAGCGGTCGGGCTGAACGGGGGGTTCGTG
CACACAGCCCAGCTTGGAGCGAACGACCTACACCGAACTGAGATACCTACAGCGTGAGCTATGAGAAAGC
GCCACGCTTCCCGAAGGGAGAAAGGCGGACAGGTATCCGGTAAGCGGCAGGGTCGGAACAGGAGAGCGCA
CGAGGGAGCTTCCAGGGGGAAACGCCTGGTATCTTTATAGTCCTGTCGGGTTTCGCCACCTCTGACTTGA
GCGTCGATTTTTGTGATGCTCGTCAGGGGGGCGGAGCCTATGGAAAAACGCCAGCAACGCGGCCTTTTTA
CGGTTCCTGGCCTTTTGCTGGCCTTTTGCTCACATGTTCTTTCCTGCGTTATCCCCTGATTCTGTGGATA
ACCGTATTACCGCCTTTGAGTGAGCTGATACCGCTCGCCGCAGCCGAACGACCGAGCGCAGCGAGTCAGT
GAGCGAGGAAGCGGAAGAGCGCCCAATACGCAAACCGCCTCTCCCCGCGCGTTGGCCGATTCATTAATGC
AGCTGGCACGACAGGTTTCCCGACTGGAAAGCGGGCAGTGAGCGCAACGCAATTAATACGCGTACCGCTA
GCCAGGAAGAGTTTGTAGAAACGCAAAAAGGCCATCCGTCAGGATGGCCTTCTGCTTAGTTTGATGCCTG
GCAGTTTATGGCGGGCGTCCTGCCCGCCACCCTCCGGGCCGTTGCTTCACAACGTTCAAATCCGCTCCCG
GCGGATTTGTCCTACTCAGGAGAGCGTTCACCGACAAACAACAGATAAAACGAAAGGCCCAGTCTTCCGA
CTGAGCCTTTCGTTTTATTTGATGCCTGGCAGTTCCCTACTCTCGCGTTAACGCTAGCATGGATGTTTTC
CCAGTCACGACGTTGTAAAACGACGGCCAGTCTTAAGCTCGGGCCCCAAATAATGATTTTATTTTGACTG
ATAGTGACCTGTTCGTTGCAACAAATTGATGAGCAATGCTTTTTTATAATGCCAACTTTGTATACAAAAG
TTGCTATCGATCACGAGACTAGCCTCGAGCGGCCGCCCCCTTCACCGAGGGCCTATTTCCCATGATTCCT
TCATATTTGCATATACGATACAAGGCTGTTAGAGAGATAATTGGAATTAATTTGACTGTAAACACAAAGA
TATTAGTACAAAATACGTGACGTAGAAAGTAATAATTTCTTGGGTAGTTTGCAGTTTTAAAATTATGTTT
TAAAATGGACTATCATATGCTTACCGTAACTTGAAAGTATTTCGATTTCTTGGCTTTATATATCTTGTGG
AAAGGACGAAACACCGGTGTGCAGGTGAGTGATCCAGATCTTTACGCCCCGCCCTGCCACTCATCGCAGT
ACTGTTGTAATTCATTAAGCATTCTGCCGACATGGAAGCCATCACAAACGGCATGATGAACCTGAATCGC
CAGCGGCATCAGCACCTTGTCGCCTTGCGTATAATATTTGCCCATGGTGAAAACGGGGGCGAAGAAGTTG
TCCATATTGGCCACGTTTAAATCAAAACTGGTGAAACTCACCCAGGGATTGGCTGAGACGAAAAACATAT
TCTCAATAAACCCTTTAGGGAAATAGGCCAGGTTTTCACCGTAACACGCCACATCTTGCGAATATATGTG
TAGAAACTGCCGGAAATCGTCGTGGTATTCACTCCAGAGCGATGAAAACGTTTCAGTTTGCTCATGGAAA
ACGGTGTAACAAGGGTGAACACTATCCCATATCACCAGCTCACCGTCTTTCATTGCCATACGGAATTCCG
GATGAGCATTCATCAGGCGGGCAAGAATGTGAATAAAGGCCGGATAAAACTTGTGCTTATTTTTCTTTAC
GGTCTTTAAAAAGGCCGTAATATCCAGCTGAACGGTCTGGTTATAGGTACATTGAGCAACTGACTGAAAT
GCCTCAAAATGTTCTTTACGATGCCATTGGGATATATCAACGGTGGTATATCCAGTGATTTTTTTCTCCA
TTTTAGCTTCCTTAGCTCCTGAAAATCTCGACG
Features (pLannotate 1.2.2; 13 found; start..end, strand, type, name):
     19..94      +  misc_RNA       gRNA scaffold: guide RNA scaffold for the Streptococcus pyogenes CRISPR/Cas9 system
    110..209     -  protein_bind   attL2: mutant version of attL; recombination site for the Gateway® LR reaction LR Clonase™
    240..258     -  promoter       T7 promoter: promoter for bacteriophage T7 RNA polymerase
    392..1201    +  CDS            KanR: aminoglycoside phosphotransferase; aph(3')-Ia; confers resistance to kanamycin in bacteria or G418 (Geneticin®) in eukaryotes
   1348..1936    +  rep_origin     ori: high-copy-number ColE1/pMB1/pBR322/pUC origin of replication
   2119..2211    +  CDS            lacI (fragment): lac repressor; lacI; The lac repressor binds to the lac operator to inhibit transcription in E. coli. This inhibition can be relieved by adding lactose or isopropyl-β-D-thiogalactopyranoside (IPTG).
   2266..2293    -  terminator     rrnB T2 terminator: transcription terminator T2 from the E. coli rrnB gene
   2425..2468    +  terminator     rrnB T1 terminator: Escherichia coli rrnB; transcription terminator T1 from the E. coli rrnB gene
   2515..2551    -  CDS            lacZα (fragment): LacZα fragment of β-galactosidase; lacZ fragment
   2568..2663    +  protein_bind   attL5: mutant version of attL; recombination site for the Gateway® LR reaction LR Clonase™
   2707..2947    +  promoter       U6 promoter: RNA polymerase III promoter for human U6 snRNA
   2982..3641    -  CDS            CmR: chloramphenicol acetyltransferase; cat; confers resistance to chloramphenicol
   3642..3671    -  promoter       cat promoter (fragment): promoter of the E. coli cat gene encoding chloramphenicol acetyltransferase
