[The description below was written by a language model from this plasmid's Addgene catalogue record and pLannotate feature annotations shown in this document.]
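Description:
pMuLE ENTR U6 stuffer sgRNA scaffold L5-L2 is a 3.7 kb empty Gateway entry vector from the MuLE (Multiple Lentiviral Expression) system, designed to accept a guide sequence for CRISPR/Cas9 work in mammalian cells. It is not a lentiviral vector itself. It carries no viral elements and serves only as a donor module. In E. coli it is maintained through a high-copy ColE1/pUC-type origin and selected with kanamycin via an aph(3')-Ia gene. The remaining backbone features are typical of Gateway entry plasmids: rrnB T1 and T2 terminators that insulate the cassette from read-through transcription, a T7 promoter, and short residual lacI and lacZα fragments. The record does not name a specific parent backbone.

The functional cassette lies between attL5 and attL2 recombination sites and spans the numbering origin of the circular map. It consists of the human U6 RNA polymerase III promoter, a stuffer, and the Streptococcus pyogenes Cas9 guide RNA scaffold. The stuffer region is annotated as a reverse-oriented chloramphenicol acetyltransferase gene with a fragment of its cat promoter. It presumably acts as a placeholder that is replaced by a target-specific protospacer, so that U6 then drives a complete sgRNA. The record does not state the cloning sites used for this exchange. No guide or gene insert is present as supplied.

Once loaded, the attL5–attL2 flanks determine the position this module takes in a MultiSite Gateway LR reaction, where it is combined with other MuLE entry modules in a defined order in a lentiviral destination vector. This enables combinatorial genetic manipulation of mammalian cells, such as pairing sgRNA expression with other expression elements in a single lentivirus.
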