Addgene plasmid #62130: pMuLE ENTR U6 stuffer sgRNA scaffold L5-L2
Purpose: (Empty Backbone) MuLE (Multiple Lentiviral Expression) Entry vector containing a U6 promoter and sgRNA scaffold module for gRNA expression. Compatible with MultiSite Gateway cloning
Depositing lab: Ian Frew. Depositing organization: University of Zurich. Publication: A versatile modular vector system for rapid combinatorial mammalian genetics. Albers J, Danzer C, Rechsteiner M, Lehmann H, Brandt LP, Hejhal T, Catalano A, Busenhart P, Goncalves AF, Brandt S, Bode PK, Bode-Lesniewska B, Wild PJ, Frew IJ. J Clin Invest. 2015 Mar 9. pii: 79743. doi: 10.1172/JCI79743. PubMed 25751063.
Backbone
  Vector backbone: N/A
  Vector type: Mammalian Expression, CRISPR ; MuLE Gateway Entry Vector
Growth in bacteria
  Bacterial resistance: Kanamycin, 50 μg/mL
  Growth temperature: 37°C
  Growth strain: DH5alpha
  Copy number: High Copy
Gene/Insert
  Gene/Insert name: None
Terms and licenses: Academic/Nonprofit Terms; Industry Terms: Not Available to Industry
How to cite: pMuLE ENTR U6 stuffer sgRNA scaffold L5-L2 was a gift from Ian Frew (Addgene plasmid # 62130 ; http://n2t.net/addgene:62130 ; RRID:Addgene_62130)
