>Addgene plasmid #62130 | pMuLE ENTR U6 stuffer sgRNA scaffold L5-L2 | addgene partial sequence | sequence record 103499 | M13-Rev 5'-CAGGAAACAGCTATGACC-3'
TAATGATTTTATTTTGACTGATAGTGACCTGTTCGTTGCAACAAATTGATAAGCAATGCTTTCTTATAAT
GCCAACTTTGTACAAGAAAGCTGGGTACGAATTCAAAAAAAGCACCGACTCGGTGCCACTTTTTCAAGTT
GATAACGGACTAGCCTTATTTTAACTTGCTATTTCTAGCTCTAAAACGTCAGCAGGTTCTTGATCCGTCG
AGATTTTCAGGAGCTAAGGAAGCTAAAATGGAGAAAAAAATCACTGGATATACCACCGTTGATATATCCC
AATGGCATCGTAAAGAACATTTTGAGGCATTTCAGTCAGTTGCTCAATGTACCTATAACCAGACCGTTCA
GCTGGATATTACGGCCTTTTTAAAGACCGTAAAGAAAAATAAGCACAAGTTTTATCCGGCCTTTATTCAC
ATTCTTGCCCGCCTGATGAATGCTCATCCGGAATTCCGTATGGCAATGAAAGACGGTGAGCTGGTGATAT
GGGATAGTGTTCACCCTTGTTACACCGTTTTCCATGAGCAAACTGAAACGTTTTCATCGCTCTGGAGTGA
ATACCACGACGATTTCCGGCAGTTTCTACACATATATTCGCAAGATGTGGCGTGTTACGGTGAAAACCTG
GCCTATTTCCCTAAAGGGTTTATTGAGAATATGTTTTTCGTCTCAG
