>Addgene plasmid #62130 | pMuLE ENTR U6 stuffer sgRNA scaffold L5-L2 | addgene partial sequence | sequence record 103501 | M13-F20 5'-TGTAAAACGACGGCCAGT-3'
GACTGATAGTGACCTGTTCGTTGCAACAAATTGATGAGCAATGCTTTTTTATANTGCCAACTTTGTATAC
AAAAGTTGCTATCGATCACGAGACTAGCCTCGAGCGGCCGCCCCCTTCACCGAGGGCCTATTTCCCATGA
TTCCTTCATATTTGCATATACGATACAAGGCTGTTAGAGAGATAATTGGAATTAATTTGACTGTAAACAC
AAAGATATTAGTACAAAATACGTGACGTAGAAAGTAATAATTTCTTGGGTAGTTTGCAGTTTTAAAATTA
TGTTTTAAAATGGACTATCATATGCTTACCGTAACTTGAAAGTATTTCGATTTCTTGGCTTTATATATCT
TGTGGAAAGGACGAAACACCGGTGTGCAGGTGAGTGATCCAGATCTTTACGCCCCGCCCTGCCACTCATC
GCAGTACTGTTGTAATTCATTAAGCATTCTGCCGACATGGAAGCCATCACAAACGGCATGATGAACCTGA
ATCGCCAGCGGCATCAGCACCTTGTCGCCTTGCGTATAATATTTGCCCATGGTGAAAACGGGGGCGAAGA
AGTTGTCCATATTGGCCACGTTTAAATCAAAACTGGTGAAACTCACCCAGGGATTGGCTGAGACGAAAAA
CATATTCTCAATAAACCCTTTAGGGAAATAGGCCAGGTTTTCACCGTAACACGCCACATCTTGCGAATAT
ATGTGTAG
